Addgene plasmid #64037: PPDK
Purpose: Expression of Pyruvate phosphate dikinase (PPDK) in E. coli
Depositing lab: Vern Schramm. Depositing organization: Albert Einstein College of Medicine. Publication: Detecting ricin: sensitive luminescent assay for ricin A-chain ribosome depurination kinetics. Sturm MB, Schramm VL. Anal Chem. 2009 Apr 15;81(8):2847-53. doi: 10.1021/ac8026433. PubMed 19364139.
Backbone
  Vector backbone: pACYC184
  Vector type: Bacterial Expression
Growth in bacteria
  Bacterial resistance: Tetracycline, 10 μg/mL
  Growth temperature: 37°C
  Growth strain: DH5alpha
  Growth instructions: JM101 was used for protein expression.
  Copy number: Low Copy
Gene/Insert
  Gene/Insert name: pyruvate phosphate dikinase (alt names: PPDK; pyruvate, orthophosphate dikinase; ATP:pyruvate, phosphate phosphotransferase)
  Species: Bacteroides symbiosus
  Tag / fusion protein: none
Resource information
  A portion of this plasmid was derived from a plasmid made by: Professor Debra Dunaway-Mariano, Department of Chemistry, University of New Mexico
Terms and licenses: Academic/Nonprofit Terms; Industry Terms: Not Available to Industry
Depositor comments: Written permission was obtained from Prof. Dunaway-Mariano of University of New Mexico, allowing the deposit this plasmid to Addgene. Pacolyko, D. J., Carroll, L. J., Martin, B. M., Babbitt, P. C., and Dunaway-Mariano, D. (1990) Biochemistry 29, 10757−10765.
How to cite: PPDK was a gift from Vern Schramm (Addgene plasmid # 64037 ; http://n2t.net/addgene:64037 ; RRID:Addgene_64037)
