[The description below was written by a language model from this plasmid's Addgene catalogue record.]
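Description:
PPDK is a bacterial expression plasmid built on the pACYC184 backbone and carrying the gene for pyruvate phosphate dikinase (also called pyruvate, orthophosphate dikinase, or ATP:pyruvate, phosphate phosphotransferase) from Bacteroides symbiosus. pACYC184 is a classic low-copy cloning vector that replicates through the p15A origin, which makes it compatible with ColE1-type plasmids in the same cell. The record lists the construct as low copy and selected with tetracycline. pACYC184 normally carries both tetracycline and chloramphenicol resistance genes, and only tetracycline is listed here. This would fit insertion into the chloramphenicol marker, but the record does not give the cloning site. The enzyme is expressed without any tag or fusion partner, so it is produced as the native polypeptide. The promoter that drives the insert is not stated, and no feature table is available to show whether expression depends on a vector promoter or on sequence cloned along with the gene. Part of the plasmid is recorded as derived from an earlier construct made in another laboratory.

The stated purpose is to produce recombinant PPDK in E. coli, with a standard cloning strain used for propagation and a separate E. coli strain noted for protein expression. PPDK reversibly converts AMP, pyrophosphate and phosphoenolpyruvate into ATP, phosphate and pyruvate, which makes it useful as a coupling enzyme. The associated publication describes a luminescent assay for the kinetics of ribosome depurination by ricin A-chain. There, PPDK presumably helps turn the released adenine, by way of AMP, into ATP that luciferase can detect, although the record itself does not spell out this role.
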