>Addgene plasmid #64037 | PPDK | addgene partial sequence | sequence record 111587 | L4440 5'-AGCGAGTCAGTGAGCGAG-3'
CAGCCTTTTTTCTCCTGCCACATGAAGCACTTCACTGACACCCTCATCAGTGCCAACATAGTAAGCCAGT
ATACACTCCGCTAGCGCTGATGTCCGGCGGTGCTTTTGCCGTTACGCACCACCCCGTCAGTAGCTGAACA
GGAGGGACAGCTGATAGAAACAGAAGCCACTGGAGCACCTCAAAAACACCATCATACACTAAATCAGTAA
GTTGGCAGCATCACCCGACGCACTTTGCGCCGAATAAATACCTGTGACGGAAGATCACTTCGCAGAATAA
ATAAATCCTGGTGTCCCTGTTGATACCGGGAAGCCCTGGGCCAACTTTTGGCGAAAATGAGACGTTGATC
GGCACGTAAGAGGTTCCAACTTTCACCATAATGAAATAAGATCACTACCGGGCGTATTTTTTGAGTTATC
GAGATTTTCAGGAGCTAAGGAAGCTAAAATGGAGAAAAAAATCACTGGATATACCACCGTTGATATATCC
CAATGGCATCGTAAAGAACATTTTGAGGCATTTCAGTCAGTTGCTCAATGTACCTATAACCAGACCGTTC
AGCTGGATATTACGGCCTTTTTAAAGACCGTAAAGAAAAATAAGCACAAGTTTTATCCGGCCTTTATTCA
CATTCTTGCCCGCCTGATGAATGCTCATCCGGAATTCTCAATCCTTTGCTCATCGCAGCATATCAATGTT
AACACATAAACTTTAGGAGGAAGAAAACTTATGGCAAAATGGGTTTATAAGTTCGAAGAAGGCAATGCAT
CTATGA
