>Addgene plasmid #64037 | PPDK | addgene partial sequence | sequence record 111727 | CAT_int 5'-tcccaatggcatcgtaaag-3'
CCTATAACCAGACCGTTCAGCTGGATATTACGGCCTTTTTAAAGACCGTAAAGAAAAATAAGCACAAGTT
TTATCCGGCCTTTATTCACATTCTTGCCCGCCTGATGAATGCTCATCCGGAATTCTCAATCCTTTGCTCA
TCGCAGCATATCAATGTTAACACATAAACTTTAGGAGGAAGAAAACTTATGGCAAAATGGGTTTATAAGT
TCGAAGAAGGCAATGCATCTATGAGAAACCTTCTTGGAGGCAAAGGCTGCAACCTTGCAGAGATGACCAT
CTTAGGAATGCCGATTCCACAGGGCTTTACTGTAACAACAGAAGCTTGTACAGAGTACTACAACAGTGGA
AAACAGATCACACAGGAAATTCAGGATCAGATCTTCGAAGCTATCACATGGTTAGAGGAACTGAACGGCA
AGAAGTTCGGCGACACTGAAGATCCGTTATTAGTATCTGTACGTTCCGGCGCCCGCGCATCCATGCCGGG
TATGATGGATACCATCCTGAACCTTGGTTTAAACGACGTTGCAGTAGAGGGCTTTGCAAAGAAAACGGGA
AATCCAAGATTTGCATATGATTCTTACAGAAGATTTATCCAGATGTATTCCGACGTAGTTATGGAAGTTC
CGAAGTCCCATTTCGAGAAAATCATCGATGCGATGAAAGAAGAAAAGGGCGTTCACTTCGATACAGACCT
GACTGCCGATGATT
